>Addgene plasmid #160837 | pXWS10LBS | addgene full sequence | sequence record 317055 | Addgene NGS Result
GGCTTCCTCGCTCACTGACTCGCTGCGCTCGGTCGTTCGGCTGCGGCGAGCGGTATCAGCTCACTCAAAG
GCGGTAATCTCGAGTCCCGTCAAGTCAGCGTAATGCTCTGCCAGTGTTACAACCAATTAACCAATTCTGA
TTAGAAAAACTCATCGAGCATCAAATGAAACTGCAATTTATTCATATCAGGATTATCGATACCATATTTT
TGAAAAAGCCGTTTCTGTAATGAAGGAGAAAACTCACCGAGGCAGTTCCATAGGATGGCAAGATCCTGGT
ATCGGTCTGCGATTCCGACTCGTCCAACATCAATACAACCTATTAATTTCCCCTCGTCAAAAATAAGGTT
ATCAAGTGAGAAATCACCATGAGTGACGACTGAATCCGGTGAGAATGGCAAAAGCTTATGCATTTCTTTC
CAGACTTGTTCAACAGGCCAGCCATTACGCTCGTCATCAAAATCACTCGCATCAACCAAACCGTTATTCA
TTCGTGATTGCGCCTGAGCGAGACGAAATACGCGATCGCTGTTAAAAGGACAATTACAAACAGGAATCGA
ATGCAACCGGCGCAGGAACACTGCCAGCGCATCAACAATATTTTCACCTGAATCAGGATATTCTTCTAAT
ACCTGGAATGCTGTTTTCCCGGGGATCGCAGTGGTGAGTAACCATGCATCATCAGGAGTACGGATAAAAT
GCTTGATGGTCGGAAGAGGCATAAATTCCGTCAGCCAGTTTAGTCTGACCATCTCATCTGTAACATCATT
GGCAACGCTACCTTTGCCATGTTTCAGAAACAACTCTGGCGCATCGGGCTTCCCATACAATCGATAGATT
GTCGCACCTGATTGCCCGACATTATCGCGAGCCCATTTATACCCATATAAATCAGCATCCATGTTGGAAT
TTAATCGCGGCCTGGAGCAAGACGTTTCCCGTTGAATATGGCTCATAACACCCCTTGTATTACTGTTTAT
GTAAGCAGACAGTTTTATTGTTCATGATGATATATTTTTATCTTGTGCAATGTAACATCAGAGATTTTGA
GACACAACGTGGCTTTGTTGAATAAATCGAACTTTTGCTGAGTTGAAGGATCAGATCACGCATCTTCCCG
ACAACGCAGACCGTTCCGTGGCAAAGCAAAAGTTCAAAATCACCAACTGGTCCACCTACAACAAAGCTCT
CATCAACCGTGGCTCCCTCACTTTCTGGCTGGATGATGGGGCGATTCAGGCCTGGTATGAGTCAGCAACA
CCTTCTTCACGAGGCAGACCTCAGCGCTAGCGGAGTGTATACTGGCTTACTATGTTGGCACTGATGAGGG
TGTCAGTGAAGTGCTTCATGTGGCAGGAGAAAAAAGGCTGCACCGGTGCGTCAGCAGAATATGTGATACA
GGATATATTCCGCTTCCTCGCTCACTGACTCGCTACGCTCGGTCGTTCGACTGCGGCGAGCGGAAATGGC
TTACGAACGGGGCGGAGATTTCCTGGAAGATGCCAGGAAGATACTTAACAGGGAAGTGAGAGGGCCGCGG
CAAAGCCGTTTTTCCATAGGCTCCGCCCCCTGACAAGCATCACGAAATCTGACGCTCAAATCAGTGGTGG
CGAAACCCGACAGGACTATAAAGATACCAGGCGTTTCCCCCTGGCGGCTCCCTCGTGCGCTCTCCTGTTC
CTGCCTTTCGGTTTACCGGTGTCATTCCGCTGTTATGGCCGCGTTTGTCTCATTCCACGCCTGACACTCA
GTTCCGGGTAGGCAGTTCGCTCCAAGCTGGACTGTATGCACGAACCCCCCGTTCAGTCCGACCGCTGCGC
CTTATCCGGTAACTATCGTCTTGAGTCCAACCCGGAAAGACATGCAAAAGCACCACTGGCAGCAGCCACT
GGTAATTGATTTAGAGGAGTTAGTCTTGAAGTCATGCGCCGGTTAAGGCTAAACTGAAAGGACAAGTTTT
GGTGACTGCGCTCCTCCAAGCCAGTTACCTCGGTTCAAAGAGTTGGTAGCTCAGAGAACCTTCAAAAAAC
CGCCCTGCAAGGCGGTTTTTTCGTTTTCAGAGCAAGAGATTACGCGCAGACCAAAACGATCTCAAGAAGA
TCATCTTATTAAGGGGTCTGACGCTCAGTGGAACGAAAACTCACGTTAAGGGATTTTGGTCATGAGATTA
TCAAAAAGGATCTTCACCTAGATCCTTTTAAATTAAAAATGAAGTTTTAAATCAATCTAAAGTATATATG
AGTAAACTTGGTCTGACAGTTACCAATGCTTAATCAGTGAGGCACCTATCTCAGCGATCTGTCTATTTCG
TTCATCCATAGTTGCCTGACTCCCCGTCGTGTAGATAACTACGATACGGGAGGGCTTACCATCTGGCCCC
AGTGCTGCAATGATACCGCGAGACCCACGCTCACCGGCTCCAGATTTATCAGCAATAAACCAGCCAGCCG
GAAGGGCCGAGCGCAGAAGTGGTCCTGCAACTTTATCCGCCTCCATCCAGTCTATTCCATGGTGCCACCT
GACGTCTAAGAAACCATTATTATCATGACATTAACCTATAAAAATAGGCGTATCACGAGGCAGAATTTCA
GATAAAAAAAATCCTTAGCTTTCGCTAAGGATGATTTCTGGAATTCGCGGCCGCTTCTAGAGGCTCATAC
TGCGTAAGAGTCTTTAACATAAGCACCTGTAGGATCGTACAGGTTTACGCTAGGCTCCTTTGTCAAAAGT
GATCGCTAACATAAGCACCTGTAGGATCGTACAGGTTTACGCCTTCACGGGATAATGTGTTCTACAACAT
AAGCACCTGTAGGATCGTACAGGTTTACGCGCTTAAGTCAATCCAATGCGTTCAGGTGCAACATAAGCAC
CTGTAGGATCGTACAGGTTTACGCAACTCCGTCATCGTGGATGTCAATATTGGCAACATAAGCACCTGTA
GGATCGTACAGGTTTACGCTTGATTTCACCGCTGGCGTCAATGAGTGCTCATACTGCGTAAGAGTCTTTA
ACATAAGCACCTGTAGGATCGTACAGGTTTACGCTAGGCTCCTTTGTCAAAAGTGATCGCTAACATAAGC
ACCTGTAGGATCGTACAGGTTTACGCCTTCACGGGATAATGTGTTCTACAACATAAGCACCTGTAGGATC
GTACAGGTTTACGCGCTTAAGTCAATCCAATGCGTTCAGGTGCAACATAAGCACCTGTAGGATCGTACAG
GTTTACGCAACTCCGTCATCGTGGATGTCAATATTGGCAACATAAGCACCTGTAGGATCGTACAGGTTTA
CGCTTGATTTCACCGCTGGCGTCAATTACTAGAGCCAGGCATCAAATAAAACGAAAGGCTCAGTCGAAAG
ACTGGGCCTTTCGTTTTATCTGTTGTTTGTCGGTGAACGCTCTCTACTAGAGTCACACTGGCTCACCTTC
GGGTGGGCCTTTCTGCGTTTATATACTAGTAGCGGCCGCTGCA
Features (pLannotate 1.2.2; 10 found; start..end, strand, type, name):
    141..956     -  CDS            KanR: aminoglycoside phosphotransferase; aph(3')-Ia; confers resistance to kanamycin in bacteria or G418 (Geneticin®) in eukaryotes
   1283..1309    +  misc_feature   bom (fragment): basis of mobility region from pBR322
   1408..1463    -  rep_origin     RSF ori (fragment): Plasmids containing the RSF 1030 origin of replication can be propagated in E. coli cells that contain additional plasmids with compatible origins.
   1551..2095    -  rep_origin     p15A ori: Plasmids containing the medium-copy-number p15A origin of replication can be propagated in E. coli cells that contain a second plasmid with the ColE1 origin.
   2261..2506    -  CDS            bla(M) (fragment): β-lactamase lacking the signal sequence; bla(M); allows cytosolic expression of β-lactamase
   2585..2628    -  terminator     bacterial terminator: putative bacterial transcription terminator
   2631..2652    +  misc_feature   BioBrick prefix: BioBrick prefix for parts that do not start with "ATG"
   3333..3404    +  terminator     rrnB T1 terminator: transcription terminator T1 from the E. coli rrnB gene
   3420..3447    +  terminator     T7Te terminator: phage T7 early transcription terminator
   3454..1       +  misc_feature   BioBrick suffix (across the origin): universal suffix for all parts
