[The description below was written by a language model from this plasmid's Addgene catalogue record and pLannotate feature annotations shown in this document.]
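Description:
pXWS10LBS is a synthetic-biology plasmid for E. coli built on the BioBrick backbone pSB3K3. The 3,473-nt sequenced record matches the catalogue figures, a 2,672 bp backbone plus an 801 bp insert. Replication depends on the p15A origin, which gives low to medium copy number and is compatible with ColE1-type plasmids, so the construct can coexist with a second plasmid carrying a genetic circuit. Selection is by kanamycin through the aph(3')-Ia aminoglycoside phosphotransferase gene. The annotation software also reports short fragments resembling bom, an RSF origin and β-lactamase. These are partial hits in the backbone and should not be read as functional elements.

The payload, "(10 X LBS)-t", sits between the BioBrick prefix and suffix and was cloned with EcoRI and PstI, both of which are retained. It is a synthetic array of ten repeats of an "LBS" binding site, followed by a double terminator made of rrnB T1 and T7Te. A further bacterial terminator lies upstream of the prefix and insulates the insert from backbone transcription. The repeat array itself is not annotated in the feature table, and the record does not spell out what LBS stands for or which protein binds it. No promoter or coding sequence is annotated in the insert, which fits its role as a non-expressed decoy.

According to the stated purpose and the associated publication title, the array works as a protein-binding DNA "sponge": it titrates a DNA-binding protein away from its functional targets, which tunes gene expression and mitigates protein toxicity. The depositor notes that the plasmid may be prone to recombination, as is common for tandem-repeat constructs.
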