Addgene plasmid #160837: pXWS10LBS
Purpose: 10 repeats of LBS sponge
Depositing lab: Baojun Wang. Depositing organization: University of Edinburgh. Publication: Synthetic protein-binding DNA sponge as a tool to tune gene expression and mitigate protein toxicity. Wan X, Pinto F, Yu L, Wang B. Nat Commun. 2020 Nov 24;11(1):5961. doi: 10.1038/s41467-020-19552-9. PubMed 33235249.
Backbone
  Vector backbone: pSB3K3
  Backbone size w/o insert (bp): 2672
  Vector type: Synthetic Biology
Growth in bacteria
  Bacterial resistance: Kanamycin, 50 μg/mL
  Growth temperature: 30°C
  Growth strain: NEB Stable
  Copy number: Low Copy
Gene/Insert
  Gene/Insert name: (10 X LBS)-t
  Species: Synthetic
  Insert size (bp): 801
  Cloning method: Restriction Enzyme; 5′ cloning site EcoRI (not destroyed); 3′ cloning site PstI (not destroyed)
  Sequencing primers: 5′ TGCCACCTGACGTCTAAGAA; 3′ ATTACCGCCTTTGAGTGAGC
Terms and licenses: Academic/Nonprofit Terms; Industry Terms: Not Available to Industry
Depositor comments: This plasmid may be prone to recombination. It is recommended to screen multiple DNA preparations from cultures started from single colonies.
How to cite: pXWS10LBS was a gift from Baojun Wang (Addgene plasmid # 160837 ; http://n2t.net/addgene:160837 ; RRID:Addgene_160837)
