>Addgene plasmid #160837 | pXWS10LBS | depositor partial sequence | sequence record 311338 | (10 X LBS)-t
GCTCATACTGCGTAAGAGTCTTTAACATAAGCACCTGTAGGATCGTACAGGTTTACGCTAGGCTCCTTTG
TCAAAAGTGATCGCTAACATAAGCACCTGTAGGATCGTACAGGTTTACGCCTTCACGGGATAATGTGTTC
TACAACATAAGCACCTGTAGGATCGTACAGGTTTACGCGCTTAAGTCAATCCAATGCGTTCAGGTGCAAC
ATAAGCACCTGTAGGATCGTACAGGTTTACGCAACTCCGTCATCGTGGATGTCAATATTGGCAACATAAG
CACCTGTAGGATCGTACAGGTTTACGCTTGATTTCACCGCTGGCGTCAATGAGTGCTCATACTGCGTAAG
AGTCTTTAACATAAGCACCTGTAGGATCGTACAGGTTTACGCTAGGCTCCTTTGTCAAAAGTGATCGCTA
ACATAAGCACCTGTAGGATCGTACAGGTTTACGCCTTCACGGGATAATGTGTTCTACAACATAAGCACCT
GTAGGATCGTACAGGTTTACGCGCTTAAGTCAATCCAATGCGTTCAGGTGCAACATAAGCACCTGTAGGA
TCGTACAGGTTTACGCAACTCCGTCATCGTGGATGTCAATATTGGCAACATAAGCACCTGTAGGATCGTA
CAGGTTTACGCTTGATTTCACCGCTGGCGTCAATTACTAGAGCCAGGCATCAAATAAAACGAAAGGCTCA
GTCGAAAGACTGGGCCTTTCGTTTTATCTGTTGTTTGTCGGTGAACGCTCTCTACTAGAGTCACACTGGC
TCACCTTCGGGTGGGCCTTTCTGCGTTTATA
